>Addgene plasmid #51227 | pBEVY-GA | depositor full sequence | sequence record 77668 | pBEVY-GA sequence 7135 bps
GCGCCCAATACGCAAACCGCCTCTCCCCGCGCGTTGGCCGATTCATTAATGCAGCTGGCACGACAGGTTT
CCCGACTGGAAAGCGGGCAGTGAGCGCAACGCAATTAATGTGAGTTAGCTCACTCATTAGGCACCCCAGG
CTTTACACTTTATGCTTCCGGCTCGTATGTTGTGTGGAATTGTGAGCGGATAACAATTTCACACAGGAAA
CAGCTATGACCATGATTACGCCAAGCTTTTCATAGGGTAGGGGAATTTCGGGCATGCCGGTAGAGGTGTG
GTCAATAAGAGCGACCTCATGCTATACCTGAGAAAGCAACCTGACCTACAGGAAAGAGTTACTCAAGAAC
AAGAATTTTCGTTTTAAAACCTAAGAGTCACTTTAAAATTTGTATACACTTATTTTTTTTATAACTTATT
TAATAATAAAAATCATAAATCATAAGAAATTCGCTTATTTAGAAGTGTCAACAACGTATCTACCAACGAT
TTGACCCTTTTCCATCTTTTCGTAAATTTCTGGCAAGGTAGACAAGCCGACAACCTTGATTGGAGACTTG
ACCAAACCTCTGGCGAAGAAGTCCAAAGCTTGCATGCCTGCAGGTCGACTCTAGAGGATCCCCTTTCAAA
AATTCTTACTTTTTTTTTGGATGGACGCAAAGAAGTTTAATAATCATATTACATGGCATTACCACCATAT
ACATATCCATATACATATCCATATCTAATCTTACTTATATGTTGTGGAAATGTAAAGAGCCCCATTATCT
TAGCCTAAAAAAACCTTCTCTTTGGAACTTTCAGTAATACGCTTAACTGCTCATTGCTATATTGAAGTAC
GGATTAGAAGCCGCCGAGCGGGTGACAGCCCTCCGAAGGAAGACTCTCCTCCGTGCGTCCTCGTCTTCAC
CGGTCGCGTTCCTGAAACGCAGATGTGCCTCGCGCCGCACTGCTCCGAACAATAAAGATTCTACAATACT
AGCTTTTATGGTTATGAAGAGGAAAAATTGGCAGTAACCTGGCCCCACAAACCTTCAAATGAACGAATCA
AATTAACAACCATAGGATGATAATGCGATTAGTTTTTTAGCCTTATTTCTGGGGTAATTAATCAGCGAAG
CGATGATTTTTGATCTATTAACAGATATATAAATGCAAAAACTGCATAACCACTTTAACTAATACTTTCA
ACATTTTCGGTTTGTATTACTTCTTATTCAAATGTAATAAAAGTATCAACAAAAAATTGTTAATATACCT
CTATACTTTAACGTCAAGGAGAAAAAACCCGGGTACCGAGCTCGAATTCGACACTTCTAAATAAGCGGAT
CTCCTATGCCTTCACGATTTATAGTTTCCATTATCAAGTATGCCTATATTAGTATATAGCATCTTTAGAT
GACAGTGTTCGAAGTTTCACGAATAAAAGATAATATTCTACTTTTTGCTCCCACCGCGTTTGCTAGCACG
AGTGAACACCATCCCTCGCCTGTGAGTTGTACCCATTCCTCTAAACTGTAGACATGGTAGCTTCAGCAGT
GTTCGTTATGTACGGCATCCTCCAACAAACAGTCGGTTATAGTTTGTCCTGCTCCTCTGAATCGTCTCCC
TCGATATTTCTCATTTTCCTTCGCATGCCCTCGAGCGGAACGAAGCATCTGTGCTTCATTTTGTAGAACA
AAAATGCAACGCGAGAGCGCTAATTTTTCAAACAAAGAATCTGAGCTGCATTTTTACAGAACAGAAATGC
AACGCGAAAGCGCTATTTTACCAACGAAGAATCTGTGCTTCATTTTTGTAAAACAAAAATGCAACGCGAG
AGCGCTAATTTTTCAAACAAAGAATCTGAGCTGCATTTTTACAGAACAGAAATGCAACGCGAGAGCGCTA
TTTTACCAACAAAGAATCTATACTTCTTTTTTGTTCTACAAAAATGCATCCCGAGAGCGCTATTTTTCTA
ACAAAGCATCTTAGATTACTTTTTTTCTCCTTTGTGCGCTCTATAATGCAGTCTCTTGATAACTTTTTGC
ACTGTAGGTCCGTTAAGGTTAGAAGAAGGCTACTTTGGTGTCTATTTTCTCTTCCATAAAAAAAGCCTGA
CTCCACTTCCCGCGTTTACTGATTACTAGCGAAGCTGCGGGTGCATTTTTTCAAGATAAAGGCATCCCCG
ATTATATTCTATACCGATGTGGATTGCGCATACTTTGTGAACAGAAAGTGATAGCGTTGATGATTCTTCA
TTGGTCAGAAAATTATGAACGGTTTCTTCTATTTTGTCTCTATATACTACGTATAGGAAATGTTTACATT
TTCGTATTGTTTTCGATTCACTCTATGAATAGTTCTTACTACAATTTTTTTGTCTAAAGAGTAATACTAG
AGATAAACATAAAAAATGTAGAGGTCGAGTTTAGATGCAAGTTCAAGGAGCGAAAGGTGGATGGGTAGGT
TATATAGGGATATAGCACAGAGATATATAGCAAAGAGATACTTTTGAGCAATGTTTGTGGAAGCGGTATT
CGCAATATTTTAGTAGCTCGTTACAGTCCGGTGCGTTTTTGGTTTTTTGAAAGTGCGTCTTCAGAGCGCT
TTTGGTTTTCAAAAGCGCTCTGAAGTTCCTATACTTTCTAGCTAGAGAATAGGAACTTCGGAATAGGAAC
TTCAAAGCGTTTCCGAAAACGAGCGCTTCCGAAAATGCAACGCGAGCTGCGCACATACAGCTCACTGTTC
ACGTCGCACCTATATCTGCGTGTTGCCTGTATATATATATACATGAGAAGAACGGCATAGTGCGTGTTTA
TGCTTAAATGCGTACTTATATGCGTCTATTTATGTAGGATGAAAGGTAGTCTAGTACCTCCTGTGATATT
ATCCCATTCCATGCGGGGTATCGTATGCTTCCTTCAGCACTACCCTTTAGCTGTTCTATATGCTGCCACT
CCGATCTTATGTATGAAATTCTTAAAAAAGGACACCTGTAAGCGTTGATTTCTATGTATGAAGTCCACAT
TTGATGTAATCATAACAAAGCCTAAAAAATAGGTATATCATTTTATAATTATTTGCTGTACAAGTATATC
AATAAACTTATATATTACTTGTTTTCTAGATAAGCTTCGTAACCGACAGTTTCTAACTTTTGTGCTTTGA
CAAGAACTTCTTCTTCTTGCTTTAATAAAAACTGTTCCATTTTCGTTGTATAACTTGAATCATAAGCGCC
AAGCAGTCTGACAGCCAACAGCGCAGCGTTCGTACTATTATTAATAGCGACGGTAGCTACTGGAACACCT
CTAGGCATTTGCACAATTGAATGTAAAGAATCTACTCCATCTAGACAAGAACCTTTTACGGGCACACCGA
TGACAGGAAGTGGTGTCATTGCAGCCACCATACCTGGCAAGTGAGCAGCCCCACCAGCTCCAGCGATAAT
TGTTTTAATTCCACGCTTGCTTGCGGAAATAGCATATGCTGACATCCTATGTGGAGTTCTATGAGCAGAG
ACTATTGTCACTTCAAATGGAACGCCAAAATCTTTTAAAACCGCACATGCGGCAGACATTACCGGCAAGT
CAGAGTCTGATCCCATGATGATTCCAACCAATGGTTTGACCATTGCTTCCAAGTCCAACTTTTGAGCGAC
AGAGATTTTGATTGGAATATCAGTTCTACCTGTAATGTAGTTCAGCCTTTGTTCACATTCCGCCATACTG
GAGGCAATAATATTTATGTGACCTACTTTTCTGTTAGGTCTAGACTCTTTTCCATATAAGTACACTGAGG
AACCTGGAGTCGCCAATGCTCTTTCGCAAGTTTCTAGCTCTTTATCTTTTGTATGTTTGTCTCCAAGAAC
ATTTAGCATAATGGCGTTCGTTGTAATGGTGGAGAAAGATGTGAAATTCTTTGGCATTGGCAAATCCAAT
ATTGATCTCAAATGAGCTTCAAATTGAGAAGTGACGCAAGCATCAATGGTATAATGTCCAGAGTTGTGAG
GCCTTGGGGCAATTTCGTTAATAAGCAATTCCCCTGTTTCTAAATAGAACATTTCCACACCAAATATACC
ACAACCGGGAAAAGATTTGATTGCATTTTCTGCCAACAACTTCGCCTTAAGTTGAACGGAGTCCGGAACT
CTAGCAGGCGCATAACATAAGTCACAAATATTGTCCTTGTGGATAGTCTCTACAATTGGGTAAGAAAACA
CTAAACCGTTAACAGACCTCACAATCATGACTGCTAATTCTTTAGTAAATGGTGCCCATTTTTCGGCGTA
CAAAGGACGATCCTTCAGTACTTCCAAAGCTTCCGGAATCATTTCCTTATTCTTTACAACGAAGTTACCT
CTTCCATCGTATGCCAAAGTCCTCGACTTCAAGACGAATGGAAAACCCAAATCTCTTCCAACATTCAATA
GGGACGTCTCACTGGCTTGTTCCACAGGAACACTTTGGGTAACTGCTATACCATTTTTGATTAAATGCTC
TTTTTGAATATATTTGTCTTGTATCAATCTGATTGTTTCTGGAGAAGGGTAAATTTTTAATTTGGGATGT
TTTACTTGAAGATTCTTTAGTGTAGGAACATCAACATGCTCAATCTCAATCGTTAGCACATCACATTTTT
CAGCTAGTTTTTCGATATCAAGAGGATTGGAAAAGGAGCCATTAACGTGGTCATTGGAGTTGCTTATTTG
TTTGGCAGGAGAATTTTCAGCATCTAGTATTACCGTCTTAATGTTGAGCCTGTTTGCTGCCTCAACAATC
ATACGTCCCAATTGTCCCCCTCCTAATATACCAACTGTTCTAGAATCCATACTTGATTGTTTTGTCCGAT
TTTCTTGTTTTTCTTGATTGTTATAGTAGGATGTACTTAGAAGAGAGATCCAACGATTTTACGCACCAAT
TTATACATGAAATGCTCCATAATATTGTCCATTTAGTTCTTAATAAAAGGTCAGCAAGAGTCAATCACTT
AGTATTACCCGGTTCGTAGCCATGCAACAAGAGTCATTTGTCAGCATAGCTGTAATAATCAATCATGACG
TAAGAAATGTATCATAATTAAAAGTTGTTAAAGATGTCAGTGTTATGTTGGTGTTACAAAATTCTCGGCT
TCTCACTAATATTTAATATCTCTTAAATTTTATCTGTCTTTGATTCTTTTAAGAAAAGTTATGTATTATT
CAAGAAAAAGTCAATTCAGATCCAGGTGGCACTTTTCGGGGAAATGTGCGCGGAACCCCTATTTGTTTAT
TTTTCTAAATACATTCAAATATGTATCCGCTCATGAGACAATAACCCTGATAAATGCTTCAATAATATTG
AAAAAGGAAGAGTATGAGTATTCAACATTTCCGTGTCGCCCTTATTCCCTTTTTTGCGGCATTTTGCCTT
CCTGTTTTTGCTCACCCAGAAACGCTGGTGAAAGTAAAAGATGCTGAAGATCAGTTGGGTGCACGAGTGG
GTTACATCGAACTGGATCTCAACAGCGGTAAGATCCTTGAGAGTTTTCGCCCCGAAGAACGTTTTCCAAT
GATGAGCACTTTTAAAGTTCTGCTATGTGGCGCGGTATTATCCCGTATTGACGCCGGGCAAGAGCAACTC
GGTCGCCGCATACACTATTCTCAGAATGACTTGGTTGAGTACTCACCAGTCACAGAAAAGCATCTTACGG
ATGGCATGACAGTAAGAGAATTATGCAGTGCTGCCATAACCATGAGTGATAACACTGCGGCCAACTTACT
TCTGACAACGATCGGAGGACCGAAGGAGCTAACCGCTTTTTTGCACAACATGGGGGATCATGTAACTCGC
CTTGATCGTTGGGAACCGGAGCTGAATGAAGCCATACCAAACGACGAGCGTGACACCACGATGCCTGTAG
CAATGGCAACAACGTTGCGCAAACTATTAACTGGCGAACTACTTACTCTAGCTTCCCGGCAACAATTAAT
AGACTGGATGGAGGCGGATAAAGTTGCAGGACCACTTCTGCGCTCGGCCCTTCCGGCTGGCTGGTTTATT
GCTGATAAATCTGGAGCCGGTGAGCGTGGGTCTCGCGGTATCATTGCAGCACTGGGGCCAGATGGTAAGC
CCTCCCGTATCGTAGTTATCTACACGACGGGGAGTCAGGCAACTATGGATGAACGAAATAGACAGATCGC
TGAGATAGGTGCCTCACTGATTAAGCATTGGTAACTGTCAGACCAAGTTTACTCATATATACTTTAGATT
GATTTAAAACTTCATTTTTAATTTAAAAGGATCTAGGTGAAGATCCTTTTTGATAATCTCATGACCAAAA
TCCCTTAACGTGAGTTTTCGTTCCACTGAGCGTCAGACCCCGTAGAAAAGATCAAAGGATCTTCTTGAGA
TCCTTTTTTTCTGCGCGTAATCTGCTGCTTGCAAACAAAAAAACCACCGCTACCAGCGGTGGTTTGTTTG
CCGGATCAAGAGCTACCAACTCTTTTTCCGAAGGTAACTGGCTTCAGCAGAGCGCAGATACCAAATACTG
TCCTTCTAGTGTAGCCGTAGTTAGGCCACCACTTCAAGAACTCTGTAGCACCGCCTACATACCTCGCTCT
GCTAATCCTGTTACCAGTGGCTGCTGCCAGTGGCGATAAGTCGTGTCTTACCGGGTTGGACTCAAGACGA
TAGTTACCGGATAAGGCGCAGCGGTCGGGCTGAACGGGGGGTTCGTGCACACAGCCCAGCTTGGAGCGAA
CGACCTACACCGAACTGAGATACCTACAGCGTGAGCTATGAGAAAGCGCCACGCTTCCCGAAGGGAGAAA
GGCGGACAGGTATCCGGTAAGCGGCAGGGTCGGAACAGGAGAGCGCACGAGGGAGCTTCCAGGGGGAAAC
GCCTGGTATCTTTATAGTCCTGTCGGGTTTCGCCACCTCTGACTTGAGCGTCGATTTTTGTGATGCTCGT
CAGGGGGGCGGAGCCTATGGAAAAACGCCAGCAACGCGGCCTTTTTACGGTTCCTGGCCTTTTGCTGGCC
TTTTGCTCACATGTTCTTTCCTGCGTTATCCCCTGATTCTGTGGATAACCGTATTACCGCCTTTGAGTGA
GCTGATACCGCTCGCCGCAGCCGAACGACCGAGCGCAGCGAGTCAGTGAGCGAGGAAGCGGAAGA
Features (pLannotate 1.2.2; 17 found; start..end, strand, type, name):
      1..93      +  CDS            lacI (fragment): lac repressor; lacI; The lac repressor binds to the lac operator to inhibit transcription in E. coli. This inhibition can be relieved by adding lactose or isopropyl-β-D-thiogalactopyranoside (IPTG).
    106..127     +  protein_bind   CAP binding site: CAP binding activates transcription in the presence of cAMP. E. coli catabolite activator protein
    142..172     +  promoter       lac promoter: promoter for the E. coli lac operon
    180..196     +  protein_bind   lac operator: The lac repressor binds to the lac operator to inhibit transcription in E. coli. This inhibition can be relieved by adding lactose or isopropyl-β-D-thiogalactopyranoside (IPTG). lac repressor encoded by lacI
    267..454     -  terminator     ADH1 terminator: S. cerevisiae ADH1; transcription terminator for the S. cerevisiae alcohol dehydrogenase 1 (ADH1) gene
    458..592     -  CDS            ADH1 (fragment): ADH1_YEAST - Also known as ADC1. Experimental evidence at protein level: Swiss-Prot protein existence level 1. This isozyme preferentially catalyzes the conversion of primary unbranched alcohols to their corresponding aldehydes. Also shows activity toward secondary alcohols. From Saccharomyces cerevisiae (strain ATCC 204508 / S288c) (Baker's yeast).
    586..623     -  misc_feature   MCS (fragment): pUC18/19 multiple cloning site
    624..1288    +  promoter       GAL1,10 promoter: GAL1 and GAL10 genes of S. cerevisiae; divergent inducible promoter, regulated by Gal4
   1288..1309    -  misc_feature   MCS (fragment): pUC18/19 multiple cloning site
   1325..1624    +  terminator     ADH2 terminator: transcription terminator for the S. cerevisiae alcohol dehydrogenase 2 (ADH2) gene
   1649..2813    -  rep_origin     2μ ori: yeast 2μ plasmid origin of replication
   2816..2942    -  CDS            FLP (fragment): site-specific recombinase FLP is a site-specific recombinase from Saccharomyces cerevisiae. Recombination occurs at FRT sequences.
   3098..4810    -  CDS            ADE2: PUR6_YEAST - Experimental evidence at protein level: Swiss-Prot protein existence level 1. From Saccharomyces cerevisiae (strain ATCC 204508 / S288c) (Baker's yeast).
   4811..5186    -  promoter       ADE2 promoter: S. cerevisiae ADE2
   5229..5333    +  promoter       AmpR promoter: bla
   5334..6194    +  CDS            AmpR: β-lactamase; bla; confers resistance to ampicillin, carbenicillin, and related antibiotics
   6365..6953    +  rep_origin     ori: high-copy-number ColE1/pMB1/pBR322/pUC origin of replication
