[The description below was written by a language model from this plasmid's Addgene catalogue record and pLannotate feature annotations shown in this document.]
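Description:
pBEVY-GA is an empty-backbone yeast expression vector (about 7.1 kb) built for co-expressing two proteins in Saccharomyces cerevisiae from a single plasmid. It is an E. coli–yeast shuttle vector. In bacteria it replicates at high copy from a ColE1/pUC-type origin and is selected through the AmpR β-lactamase gene. In yeast it is maintained episomally by the 2μ origin, next to which lies a short remnant of the FLP coding sequence carried over from the 2μ plasmid. Yeast selection relies on ADE2, expressed from its own promoter, which complements adenine auxotrophy in ade2 host strains. According to the record, the vector was derived from pBEVY-GT by excising the TRP1 marker and blunt-ligating in an ADE2 fragment taken from pASZ11.

The expression unit is the divergent GAL1,10 promoter, which is regulated by Gal4 and fires in both directions when cells are induced with galactose. Each side of the promoter opens onto a short multiple cloning site fragment of pUC18/19 origin. One side is followed by the ADH1 terminator, with a small residual piece of ADH1 coding sequence, and the other by the ADH2 terminator. Two separate open reading frames can therefore be cloned by restriction digestion and transcribed as independent, co-induced messages. No insert is present. The lacI fragment, CAP site, lac promoter and lac operator are leftovers from the bacterial parent plasmid and have no apparent role in yeast expression.

The associated publication used the pBEVY series to study interactions among components of the aryl hydrocarbon receptor complex in yeast. The depositor notes minor sequence discrepancies at cloning junctions that are not expected to affect function.
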