Addgene plasmid #51227: pBEVY-GA
Purpose: (Empty Backbone) bi-directional expression vector for yeast, galactose inducible, ADE2 selection
Depositing lab: Charles Miller. Depositing organization: Tulane University. Publication: Assessment of aryl hydrocarbon receptor complex interactions using pBEVY plasmids: expressionvectors with bi-directional promoters for use in Saccharomyces cerevisiae. Miller CA 3rd, Martinat MA, Hyman LE. Nucleic Acids Res. 1998 Aug 1;26(15):3577-83. 10.1093/nar/26.15.3577 PubMed 9671822.
Backbone
  Vector backbone: pBEVY-GT
  Backbone manufacturer: Addgene plasmid 51231
  Modifications to backbone: pBEVY-GA was made by cutting pBEVY-GT with AatII and XcmI to remove the TRP1 gene. A fragment containing the ADE2 gene derived from a BglII digest of the pASZ11 plasmid was inserted using blunt ligation to generate pBEVY-GA.
  Vector type: Yeast Expression
  Promoter: GAL1,10
  Selectable markers: ADE2
Growth in bacteria
  Bacterial resistance: Ampicillin, 100 μg/mL
  Growth temperature: 37°C
  Growth strain: DH5alpha
  Copy number: High Copy
Gene/Insert
  Cloning method: Restriction Enzyme
  Sequencing primers: 5′ Gal1 and Gal10Pro_F
Terms and licenses: Academic/Nonprofit Terms; Industry Terms: Not Available to Industry
Depositor comments: Please note that there are minor discrepancies between Addgene's quality control sequence and depositor's reference sequence. The changes are in cloning junctions and should not affect plasmid function.
How to cite: pBEVY-GA was a gift from Charles Miller (Addgene plasmid # 51227 ; http://n2t.net/addgene:51227 ; RRID:Addgene_51227)
