>Addgene plasmid #51227 | pBEVY-GA | addgene partial sequence | sequence record 78922 | pJG4_5_rev 5'-GGAGACTTGACCAAACCTCTGGCG-3'
TGCCTGCAGGTCGACTCTAGAGGATCCCCTTTCAAAAATTCTTACTTTTTTTTTGGATGGACGCAAAGAA
GTTTAATAATCATATTACATGGCATTACCACCATATACATATCCATATACATATCCATATCTAATCTTAC
TTATATGTTGTGGAAATGTAAAGAGCCCCATTATCTTAGCCTAAAAAAACCTTCTCTTTGGAACTTTCAG
TAATACGCTTAACTGCTCATTGCTATATTGAAGTACGGATTAGAAGCCGCCGAGCGGGTGACAGCCCTCC
GAAGGAAGACTCTCCTCCGTGCGTCCTCGTCTTCACCGGTCGCGTTCCTGAAACGCAGATGTGCCTCGCG
CCGCACTGCTCCGAACAATAAAGATTCTACAATACTAGCTTTTATGGTTATGAAGAGGAAAAATTGGCAG
TAACCTGGCCCCACAAACCTTCAAATGAACGAATCAAATTAACAACCATAGGATGATAATGCGATTAGTT
TTTTAGCCTTATTTCTGGGGTAATTAATCAGCGAAGCGATGATTTTTGATCTATTAACAGATATATAAAT
GCAAAAACTGCATAACCACTTTAACTAATACTTTCAACATTTTCGGTTTGTATTACTTCTTATTCAAATG
TAATAAAAGTATCAACAAAAAATTGTTAATATACCTCTATACTTTAACGTCAAGGAGAAAAAACCCGGGT
ACCGAGCTCGAATTCGACACTCTAAATAAGCGGATCTCTTATGTCTTTACGATTTATAGTTTTCATTATC
AAGTATGCCTATATTAGTATATAGCATCTTTAGATGACAGTGTTCGAAGTTTCACGAATAAAAGATAATA
TTCTACTTTTTGCTCCCACCGCGTTTGCTAGCACGAGTGAACACCATCCCTCGCCTGTGAGTTGTACCCA
TTCCTCTAAACTGTAGACATGGTAGCTTCAGCAGTGTTCGTTATGTACGGCATCCTCCA
