>Addgene plasmid #51227 | pBEVY-GA | addgene partial sequence | sequence record 79195 | Amp-R 5'-ATAATACCGCGCCACATAGC-3'
ACGTTCTTCGGGGCGAAAACTCTCAAGGATCTTACCGCTGTTGAGATCCAGTTCGATGTAACCCACTCGT
GCACCCAACTGATCTTCAGCATCTTTTACTTTCACCAGCGTTTCTGGGTGAGCAAAAACAGGAAGGCAAA
ATGCCGCAAAAAAGGGAATAAGGGCGACACGGAAATGTTGAATACTCATACTCTTCCTTTTTCAATATTA
TTGAAGCATTTATCAGGGTTATTGTCTCATGAGCGGATACATATTTGAATGTATTTAGAAAAATAAACAA
ATAGGGGTTCCGCGCACATTTCCCCGAAAAGTGCCACCTGATCTGAATTAATTCTTGAATAATACATAAC
TTTTCTTAAAAGAATCAAAGACAGATAAAATTTAAGAGATATTAAATATTAGTGAGAAGCCGAGAATTTT
GTAACACCAACATAACACTGACATCTTTAACAACTTTTAATTATGATACATTTCTTACGTCATGATTGAT
TATTACAGCTATGCTGACAAATGACTCTTGTTGCATGGCTACGAACCGGGTAATACTAAGTGATTGACTC
TTGCTGACCTTTTATTAAGAACTAAATGGACAATATTATGGAGCATTTCATGTATAAATTGGTGCGTAAA
ATCGTTGGATCTCTCTTCTAAGTACATCCTACTATAACAATCAAGAAAAACAAGAAAATCGGACAAAACA
ATCAAGTATGGATTCTAGAACAGTTGGTATATTAGGAGGGGGACAATTGGGACGTATGATTGTTGAGGCA
GCAAACAGGCTCAACATTAAGACGGTAATACTAGATGCTGAAAATTCTCCTGCCAAACAAATAAGCAACT
CCAATGACCACGTTAATGGCTCCTTTTCCAATCCTCTTGATATCGAAAAACTAGCTGAAAAATGTGATGT
GCTAACGATTGAGATTGAGCATG
